Addgene plasmid #183549: cPE
Purpose: Expresses compact Prime Editor in mammalian cells
Depositing lab: Wen Xue. Depositing organization: University of Massachusetts, Worcester. Publication: A flexible split prime editor using truncated reverse transcriptase improves dual-AAV delivery in mouse liver. Zheng C, Liang SQ, Liu B, Liu P, Kwan SY, Wolfe SA, Xue W. Mol Ther. 2022 Mar 2;30(3):1343-1351. doi: 10.1016/j.ymthe.2022.01.005. Epub 2022 Jan 5. PubMed 34998953.
Backbone
  Vector backbone: pCMV
  Backbone size w/o insert (bp): 5814
  Total vector size (bp): 9213
  Vector type: Mammalian Expression
Growth in bacteria
  Bacterial resistance: Ampicillin, 100 μg/mL
  Growth temperature: 37°C
  Growth strain: DH5alpha
  Copy number: High Copy
Gene/Insert
  Gene/Insert name: SpCas9 nickase (H840A), Reverse Transcriptase
  Insert size (bp): 5813
  Promoter: CMV
  Cloning method: Ligation Independent Cloning
  Sequencing primers: 5′ T7-forward
Terms and licenses: Academic/Nonprofit Terms; Industry Terms: Not Available to Industry
How to cite: cPE was a gift from Wen Xue (Addgene plasmid # 183549 ; http://n2t.net/addgene:183549 ; RRID:Addgene_183549)
