[The description below was written by a language model from this plasmid's Addgene catalogue record and pLannotate feature annotations shown in this document.]
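Description:
cPE is a mammalian expression plasmid built on a pCMV backbone that encodes a "compact" prime editor: the H840A nickase form of Streptococcus pyogenes Cas9 joined to a reverse transcriptase. The whole plasmid is 9,213 bp. It is maintained in E. coli through a high-copy ColE1/pUC-type origin and selected with ampicillin via the β-lactamase gene and its own promoter. The backbone also carries short remnants of lac regulatory sequences (lac promoter, operator, CAP site, a lacI fragment), an MCS fragment, a short SV40 promoter fragment and a bom fragment. These look like cloning-vector leftovers rather than functional parts of the expression unit. No mammalian selection marker or reporter is annotated.

The expression cassette starts with the human CMV immediate-early enhancer and promoter, followed by a T7 promoter that also serves as the sequencing primer site. Next comes the Cas9 coding region, which the annotation tool splits into adjoining N- and C-terminal portions. After a short gap lies a roughly 1.5 kb fragment matching the Moloney murine leukemia virus Gag-Pol polyprotein, which corresponds to the reverse transcriptase portion, and a bovine growth hormone polyadenylation signal ends the transcript. The fragment's modest length fits the associated publication's description of a truncated reverse transcriptase, although the record does not say which domains or mutations are retained. Linkers and nuclear localization signals are not annotated.

The plasmid is intended for expressing this size-reduced prime editor in mammalian cells. The associated work concerns shrinking the editor to improve split, dual-AAV delivery to mouse liver. A prime editing guide RNA is not encoded here and would have to be supplied separately.
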