Features (pLannotate 1.2.2; 17 found; start..end, strand, type, name):
      1..380     +  enhancer       CMV enhancer: human cytomegalovirus immediate early enhancer
    381..584     +  promoter       CMV promoter: human cytomegalovirus (CMV) immediate early promoter
    626..644     +  promoter       T7 promoter: promoter for bacteriophage T7 RNA polymerase
    715..2316    +  CDS            Cas9(N): N-terminal portion of Streptococcus pyogenes Cas9 (Zetsche et al., 2015)
   2317..4811    +  CDS            Cas9(C) (fragment): C-terminal portion of Streptococcus pyogenes Cas9 (Zetsche et al., 2015)
   4915..6405    +  CDS            gag-pol (fragment): Moloney murine leukemia virus Gag-Pol polyprotein; gag-pol; contains a read-through stop codon
   6523..6747    +  polyA_signal   bGH poly(A) signal: bovine growth hormone polyadenylation signal
   6751..6772    +  promoter       SV40 promoter (fragment): SV40 enhancer and early promoter
   6777..6793    +  misc_feature   MCS (fragment): pBluescript multiple cloning site
   6842..6858    -  protein_bind   lac operator: The lac repressor binds to the lac operator to inhibit transcription in E. coli. This inhibition can be relieved by adding lactose or isopropyl-β-D-thiogalactopyranoside (IPTG). lac repressor encoded by lacI
   6866..6896    -  promoter       lac promoter: promoter for the E. coli lac operon
   6911..6932    -  protein_bind   CAP binding site: CAP binding activates transcription in the presence of cAMP. E. coli catabolite activator protein
   6945..7037    -  CDS            lacI (fragment): lac repressor; lacI; The lac repressor binds to the lac operator to inhibit transcription in E. coli. This inhibition can be relieved by adding lactose or isopropyl-β-D-thiogalactopyranoside (IPTG).
   7220..7808    -  rep_origin     ori: high-copy-number ColE1/pMB1/pBR322/pUC origin of replication
   7979..8839    -  CDS            AmpR: β-lactamase; bla; confers resistance to ampicillin, carbenicillin, and related antibiotics
   8840..8944    -  promoter       AmpR promoter: bla
   9015..9059    -  misc_feature   bom (fragment): basis of mobility region from pBR322
>Addgene plasmid #183549 | cPE | addgene full sequence | sequence record 365389 | Addgene NGS Result
GACATTGATTATTGACTAGTTATTAATAGTAATCAATTACGGGGTCATTAGTTCATAGCCCATATATGGA
GTTCCGCGTTACATAACTTACGGTAAATGGCCCGCCTGGCTGACCGCCCAACGACCCCCGCCCATTGACG
TCAATAATGACGTATGTTCCCATAGTAACGCCAATAGGGACTTTCCATTGACGTCAATGGGTGGAGTATT
TACGGTAAACTGCCCACTTGGCAGTACATCAAGTGTATCATATGCCAAGTACGCCCCCTATTGACGTCAA
TGACGGTAAATGGCCCGCCTGGCATTATGCCCAGTACATGACCTTATGGGACTTTCCTACTTGGCAGTAC
ATCTACGTATTAGTCATCGCTATTACCATGGTGATGCGGTTTTGGCAGTACATCAATGGGCGTGGATAGC
GGTTTGACTCACGGGGATTTCCAAGTCTCCACCCCATTGACGTCAATGGGAGTTTGTTTTGGCACCAAAA
TCAACGGGACTTTCCAAAATGTCGTAACAACTCCGCCCCATTGACGCAAATGGGCGGTAGGCGTGTACGG
TGGGAGGTCTATATAAGCAGAGCTGGTTTAGTGAACCGTCAGATCCGCTAGAGATCCGCGGCCGCTAATA
CGACTCACTATAGGGAGAGCCGCCACCATGAAACGGACAGCCGACGGAAGCGAGTTCGAGTCACCAAAGA
AGAAGCGGAAAGTCGACAAGAAGTACAGCATCGGCCTGGACATCGGCACCAACTCTGTGGGCTGGGCCGT
GATCACCGACGAGTACAAGGTGCCCAGCAAGAAATTCAAGGTGCTGGGCAACACCGACCGGCACAGCATC
AAGAAGAACCTGATCGGAGCCCTGCTGTTCGACAGCGGCGAAACAGCCGAGGCCACCCGGCTGAAGAGAA
CCGCCAGAAGAAGATACACCAGACGGAAGAACCGGATCTGCTATCTGCAAGAGATCTTCAGCAACGAGAT
GGCCAAGGTGGACGACAGCTTCTTCCACAGACTGGAAGAGTCCTTCCTGGTGGAAGAGGATAAGAAGCAC
GAGCGGCACCCCATCTTCGGCAACATCGTGGACGAGGTGGCCTACCACGAGAAGTACCCCACCATCTACC
ACCTGAGAAAGAAACTGGTGGACAGCACCGACAAGGCCGACCTGCGGCTGATCTATCTGGCCCTGGCCCA
CATGATCAAGTTCCGGGGCCACTTCCTGATCGAGGGCGACCTGAACCCCGACAACAGCGACGTGGACAAG
CTGTTCATCCAGCTGGTGCAGACCTACAACCAGCTGTTCGAGGAAAACCCCATCAACGCCAGCGGCGTGG
ACGCCAAGGCCATCCTGTCTGCCAGACTGAGCAAGAGCAGACGGCTGGAAAATCTGATCGCCCAGCTGCC
CGGCGAGAAGAAGAATGGCCTGTTCGGAAACCTGATTGCCCTGAGCCTGGGCCTGACCCCCAACTTCAAG
AGCAACTTCGACCTGGCCGAGGATGCCAAACTGCAGCTGAGCAAGGACACCTACGACGACGACCTGGACA
ACCTGCTGGCCCAGATCGGCGACCAGTACGCCGACCTGTTTCTGGCCGCCAAGAACCTGTCCGACGCCAT
CCTGCTGAGCGACATCCTGAGAGTGAACACCGAGATCACCAAGGCCCCCCTGAGCGCCTCTATGATCAAG
AGATACGACGAGCACCACCAGGACCTGACCCTGCTGAAAGCTCTCGTGCGGCAGCAGCTGCCTGAGAAGT
ACAAAGAGATTTTCTTCGACCAGAGCAAGAACGGCTACGCCGGCTACATTGACGGCGGAGCCAGCCAGGA
AGAGTTCTACAAGTTCATCAAGCCCATCCTGGAAAAGATGGACGGCACCGAGGAACTGCTCGTGAAGCTG
AACAGAGAGGACCTGCTGCGGAAGCAGCGGACCTTCGACAACGGCAGCATCCCCCACCAGATCCACCTGG
GAGAGCTGCACGCCATTCTGCGGCGGCAGGAAGATTTTTACCCATTCCTGAAGGACAACCGGGAAAAGAT
CGAGAAGATCCTGACCTTCCGCATCCCCTACTACGTGGGCCCTCTGGCCAGGGGAAACAGCAGATTCGCC
TGGATGACCAGAAAGAGCGAGGAAACCATCACCCCCTGGAACTTCGAGGAAGTGGTGGACAAGGGCGCTT
CCGCCCAGAGCTTCATCGAGCGGATGACCAACTTCGATAAGAACCTGCCCAACGAGAAGGTGCTGCCCAA
GCACAGCCTGCTGTACGAGTACTTCACCGTGTATAACGAGCTGACCAAAGTGAAATACGTGACCGAGGGA
ATGAGAAAGCCCGCCTTCCTGAGCGGCGAGCAGAAAAAGGCCATCGTGGACCTGCTGTTCAAGACCAACC
GGAAAGTGACCGTGAAGCAGCTGAAAGAGGACTACTTCAAGAAAATCGAGTGCTTCGACTCCGTGGAAAT
CTCCGGCGTGGAAGATCGGTTCAACGCCTCCCTGGGCACATACCACGATCTGCTGAAAATTATCAAGGAC
AAGGACTTCCTGGACAATGAGGAAAACGAGGACATTCTGGAAGATATCGTGCTGACCCTGACACTGTTTG
AGGACAGAGAGATGATCGAGGAACGGCTGAAAACCTATGCCCACCTGTTCGACGACAAAGTGATGAAGCA
GCTGAAGCGGCGGAGATACACCGGCTGGGGCAGGCTGAGCCGGAAGCTGATCAACGGCATCCGGGACAAG
CAGTCCGGCAAGACAATCCTGGATTTCCTGAAGTCCGACGGCTTCGCCAACAGAAACTTCATGCAGCTGA
TCCACGACGACAGCCTGACCTTTAAAGAGGACATCCAGAAAGCCCAGGTGTCCGGCCAGGGCGATAGCCT
GCACGAGCACATTGCCAATCTGGCCGGCAGCCCCGCCATTAAGAAGGGCATCCTGCAGACAGTGAAGGTG
GTGGACGAGCTCGTGAAAGTGATGGGCCGGCACAAGCCCGAGAACATCGTGATCGAAATGGCCAGAGAGA
ACCAGACCACCCAGAAGGGACAGAAGAACAGCCGCGAGAGAATGAAGCGGATCGAAGAGGGCATCAAAGA
GCTGGGCAGCCAGATCCTGAAAGAACACCCCGTGGAAAACACCCAGCTGCAGAACGAGAAGCTGTACCTG
TACTACCTGCAGAATGGGCGGGATATGTACGTGGACCAGGAACTGGACATCAACCGGCTGTCCGACTACG
ATGTGGACGCTATCGTGCCTCAGAGCTTTCTGAAGGACGACTCCATCGACAACAAGGTGCTGACCAGAAG
CGACAAGAACCGGGGCAAGAGCGACAACGTGCCCTCCGAAGAGGTCGTGAAGAAGATGAAGAACTACTGG
CGGCAGCTGCTGAACGCCAAGCTGATTACCCAGAGAAAGTTCGACAATCTGACCAAGGCCGAGAGAGGCG
GCCTGAGCGAACTGGATAAGGCCGGCTTCATCAAGAGACAGCTGGTGGAAACCCGGCAGATCACAAAGCA
CGTGGCACAGATCCTGGACTCCCGGATGAACACTAAGTACGACGAGAATGACAAGCTGATCCGGGAAGTG
AAAGTGATCACCCTGAAGTCCAAGCTGGTGTCCGATTTCCGGAAGGATTTCCAGTTTTACAAAGTGCGCG
AGATCAACAACTACCACCACGCCCACGACGCCTACCTGAACGCCGTCGTGGGAACCGCCCTGATCAAAAA
GTACCCTAAGCTGGAAAGCGAGTTCGTGTACGGCGACTACAAGGTGTACGACGTGCGGAAGATGATCGCC
AAGAGCGAGCAGGAAATCGGCAAGGCTACCGCCAAGTACTTCTTCTACAGCAACATCATGAACTTTTTCA
AGACCGAGATTACCCTGGCCAACGGCGAGATCCGGAAGCGGCCTCTGATCGAGACAAACGGCGAAACCGG
GGAGATCGTGTGGGATAAGGGCCGGGATTTTGCCACCGTGCGGAAAGTGCTGAGCATGCCCCAAGTGAAT
ATCGTGAAAAAGACCGAGGTGCAGACAGGCGGCTTCAGCAAAGAGTCTATCCTGCCCAAGAGGAACAGCG
ATAAGCTGATCGCCAGAAAGAAGGACTGGGACCCTAAGAAGTACGGCGGCTTCGACAGCCCCACCGTGGC
CTATTCTGTGCTGGTGGTGGCCAAAGTGGAAAAGGGCAAGTCCAAGAAACTGAAGAGTGTGAAAGAGCTG
CTGGGGATCACCATCATGGAAAGAAGCAGCTTCGAGAAGAATCCCATCGACTTTCTGGAAGCCAAGGGCT
ACAAAGAAGTGAAAAAGGACCTGATCATCAAGCTGCCTAAGTACTCCCTGTTCGAGCTGGAAAACGGCCG
GAAGAGAATGCTGGCCTCTGCCGGCGAACTGCAGAAGGGAAACGAACTGGCCCTGCCCTCCAAATATGTG
AACTTCCTGTACCTGGCCAGCCACTATGAGAAGCTGAAGGGCTCCCCCGAGGATAATGAGCAGAAACAGC
TGTTTGTGGAACAGCACAAGCACTACCTGGACGAGATCATCGAGCAGATCAGCGAGTTCTCCAAGAGAGT
GATCCTGGCCGACGCTAATCTGGACAAAGTGCTGTCCGCCTACAACAAGCACCGGGATAAGCCCATCAGA
GAGCAGGCCGAGAATATCATCCACCTGTTTACCCTGACCAATCTGGGAGCCCCTGCCGCCTTCAAGTACT
TTGACACCACCATCGACCGGAAGAGGTACACCAGCACCAAAGAGGTGCTGGACGCCACCCTGATCCACCA
GAGCATCACCGGCCTGTACGAGACACGGATCGACCTGTCTCAGCTGGGAGGTGACTCTGGAGGATCTAGC
GGAGGATCCTCTGGCAGCGAGACACCAGGAACAAGCGAGTCAGCAACACCAGAGAGCAGTGGCGGCAGCA
GCGGCGGCAGCAGCACCCTAAATATAGAAGATGAGTATCGGCTACATGAGACCTCAAAAGAGCCAGATGT
TTCTCTAGGGTCCACATGGCTGTCTGATTTTCCTCAGGCCTGGGCGGAAACCGGGGGCATGGGACTGGCA
GTTCGCCAAGCTCCTCTGATCATACCTCTGAAAGCAACCTCTACCCCCGTGTCCATAAAACAATACCCCA
TGTCACAAGAAGCCAGACTGGGGATCAAGCCCCACATACAGAGACTGTTGGACCAGGGAATACTGGTACC
CTGCCAGTCCCCCTGGAACACGCCCCTGCTACCCGTTAAGAAACCAGGGACTAATGATTATAGGCCTGTC
CAGGATCTGAGAGAAGTCAACAAGCGGGTGGAAGACATCCACCCCACCGTGCCCAACCCTTACAACCTCT
TGAGCGGGCTCCCACCGTCCCACCAGTGGTACACTGTGCTTGATTTAAAGGATGCCTTTTTCTGCCTGAG
ACTCCACCCCACCAGTCAGCCTCTCTTCGCCTTTGAGTGGAGAGATCCAGAGATGGGAATCTCAGGACAA
TTGACCTGGACCAGACTCCCACAGGGTTTCAAAAACAGTCCCACCCTGTTTAATGAGGCACTGCACAGAG
ACCTAGCAGACTTCCGGATCCAGCACCCAGACTTGATCCTGCTACAGTACGTGGATGACTTACTGCTGGC
CGCCACTTCTGAGCTAGACTGCCAACAAGGTACTCGGGCCCTGTTACAAACCCTAGGGAACCTCGGGTAT
CGGGCCTCGGCCAAGAAAGCCCAAATTTGCCAGAAACAGGTCAAGTATCTGGGGTATCTTCTAAAAGAGG
GTCAGAGATGGCTGACTGAGGCCAGAAAAGAGACTGTGATGGGGCAGCCTACTCCGAAGACCCCTCGACA
ACTAAGGGAGTTCCTAGGGAAGGCAGGCTTCTGTCGCCTCTTCATCCCTGGGTTTGCAGAAATGGCAGCC
CCCCTGTACCCTCTCACCAAACCGGGGACTCTGTTTAATTGGGGCCCAGACCAACAAAAGGCCTATCAAG
AAATCAAGCAAGCTCTTCTAACTGCCCCAGCCCTGGGGTTGCCAGATTTGACTAAGCCCTTTGAACTCTT
TGTCGACGAGAAGCAGGGCTACGCCAAAGGTGTCCTAACGCAAAAACTGGGACCTTGGCGTCGGCCGGTG
GCCTACCTGTCCAAAAAGCTAGACCCAGTAGCAGCTGGGTGGCCCCCTTGCCTACGGATGGTAGCAGCCA
TTGCCGTACTGACAAAGGATGCAGGCAAGCTAACCATGGGACAGCCACTAGTCATTCTGGCCCCCCATGC
AGTAGAGGCACTAGTCAAACAACCCCCCGACCGCTGGCTTTCCAACGCCCGGATGACTCACTATCAGGCC
TTGCTTTTGGACACGGACCGGGTCCAGTTCGGACCGGTGGTAGCCCTGAACCCGGCTACGCTGCTCCCAC
TGCCTGAGGAAGGGCTGCAACACAACTGCCTTGATTCTGGCGGCTCAAAAAGAACCGCCGACGGCAGCGA
ATTCGAGCCCAAGAAGAAGAGGAAAGTCTAACCGGTCATCATCACCATCACCATTGAGTTTAAACCCGCT
GATCAGCCTCGACTGTGCCTTCTAGTTGCCAGCCATCTGTTGTTTGCCCCTCCCCCGTGCCTTCCTTGAC
CCTGGAAGGTGCCACTCCCACTGTCCTTTCCTAATAAAATGAGAAAATTGCATCGCATTGTCTGAGTAGG
TGTCATTCTATTCTGGGGGGTGGGGTGGGGCAGGACAGCAAGGGGGAGGATTGGGAAGACAATAGCAGGC
ATGCTGGGGATGCGGTGGGCTCTATGGCTTCTGAGGCGGAAAGAACCAGCTGGGGCTCGATACCGTCGAC
CTCTAGCTAGAGCTTGGCGTAATCATGGTCATAGCTGTTTCCTGTGTGAAATTGTTATCCGCTCACAATT
CCACACAACATACGAGCCGGAAGCATAAAGTGTAAAGCCTAGGGTGCCTAATGAGTGAGCTAACTCACAT
TAATTGCGTTGCGCTCACTGCCCGCTTTCCAGTCGGGAAACCTGTCGTGCCAGCTGCATTAATGAATCGG
CCAACGCGCGGGGAGAGGCGGTTTGCGTATTGGGCGCTCTTCCGCTTCCTCGCTCACTGACTCGCTGCGC
TCGGTCGTTCGGCTGCGGCGAGCGGTATCAGCTCACTCAAAGGCGGTAATACGGTTATCCACAGAATCAG
GGGATAACGCAGGAAAGAACATGTGAGCAAAAGGCCAGCAAAAGGCCAGGAACCGTAAAAAGGCCGCGTT
GCTGGCGTTTTTCCATAGGCTCCGCCCCCCTGACGAGCATCACAAAAATCGACGCTCAAGTCAGAGGTGG
CGAAACCCGACAGGACTATAAAGATACCAGGCGTTTCCCCCTGGAAGCTCCCTCGTGCGCTCTCCTGTTC
CGACCCTGCCGCTTACCGGATACCTGTCCGCCTTTCTCCCTTCGGGAAGCGTGGCGCTTTCTCATAGCTC
ACGCTGTAGGTATCTCAGTTCGGTGTAGGTCGTTCGCTCCAAGCTGGGCTGTGTGCACGAACCCCCCGTT
CAGCCCGACCGCTGCGCCTTATCCGGTAACTATCGTCTTGAGTCCAACCCGGTAAGACACGACTTATCGC
CACTGGCAGCAGCCACTGGTAACAGGATTAGCAGAGCGAGGTATGTAGGCGGTGCTACAGAGTTCTTGAA
GTGGTGGCCTAACTACGGCTACACTAGAAGAACAGTATTTGGTATCTGCGCTCTGCTGAAGCCAGTTACC
TTCGGAAAAAGAGTTGGTAGCTCTTGATCCGGCAAACAAACCACCGCTGGTAGCGGTGGTTTTTTTGTTT
GCAAGCAGCAGATTACGCGCAGAAAAAAAGGATCTCAAGAAGATCCTTTGATCTTTTCTACGGGGTCTGA
CACTCAGTGGAACGAAAACTCACGTTAAGGGATTTTGGTCATGAGATTATCAAAAAGGATCTTCACCTAG
ATCCTTTTAAATTAAAAATGAAGTTTTAAATCAATCTAAAGTATATATGAGTAAACTTGGTCTGACAGTT
ACCAATGCTTAATCAGTGAGGCACCTATCTCAGCGATCTGTCTATTTCGTTCATCCATAGTTGCCTGACT
CCCCGTCGTGTAGATAACTACGATACGGGAGGGCTTACCATCTGGCCCCAGTGCTGCAATGATACCGCGA
GACCCACGCTCACCGGCTCCAGATTTATCAGCAATAAACCAGCCAGCCGGAAGGGCCGAGCGCAGAAGTG
GTCCTGCAACTTTATCCGCCTCCATCCAGTCTATTAATTGTTGCCGGGAAGCTAGAGTAAGTAGTTCGCC
AGTTAATAGTTTGCGCAACGTTGTTGCCATTGCTACAGGCATCGTGGTGTCACGCTCGTCGTTTGGTATG
GCTTCATTCAGCTCCGGTTCCCAACGATCAAGGCGAGTTACATGATCCCCCATGTTGTGCAAAAAAGCGG
TTAGCTCCTTCGGTCCTCCGATCGTTGTCAGAAGTAAGTTGGCCGCAGTGTTATCACTCATGGTTATGGC
AGCACTGCATAATTCTCTTACTGTCATGCCATCCGTAAGATGCTTTTCTGTGACTGGTGAGTACTCAACC
AAGTCATTCTGAGAATAGTGTATGCGGCGACCGAGTTGCTCTTGCCCGGCGTCAATACGGGATAATACCG
CGCCACATAGCAGAACTTTAAAAGTGCTCATCATTGGAAAACGTTCTTCGGGGCGAAAACTCTCAAGGAT
CTTACCGCTGTTGAGATCCAGTTCGATGTAACCCACTCGTGCACCCAACTGATCTTCAGCATCTTTTACT
TTCACCAGCGTTTCTGGGTGAGCAAAAACAGGAAGGCAAAATGCCGCAAAAAAGGGAATAAGGGCGACAC
GGAAATGTTGAATACTCATACTCTTCCTTTTTCAATATTATTGAAGCATTTATCAGGGTTATTGTCTCAT
GAGCGGATACATATTTGAATGTATTTAGAAAAATAAACAAATAGGGGTTCCGCGCACATTTCCCCGAAAA
GTGCCACCTGACGTCGACGGATCGGGAGATCGATCTCCCGATCCCCTAGGGTCTACTCTCAGTACAATCT
GCTCTGATGCCGCATAGTTAAGCCAGTATCTGCTCCCTGCTTGTGTGTTGGAGGTCGCTGAGTAGTGCGC
GAGCAAAATTTAAGCTACAACAAGGCAAGGCTTGACCGACAATTGCATGAAGAATCTGCTTAGGGTTAGG
CGTTTTGCGCTGCTTCGCGATGTACGGGCCAGATATACGCGTT
